>Addgene plasmid #169430 | GluN2B (px330:2-guideCas9) | addgene full sequence | sequence record 335502 | Addgene NGS Result
GAGGGCCTATTTCCCATGATTCCTTCATATTTGCATATACGATACAAGGCTGTTAGAGAGATAATTGGAA
TTAATTTGACTGTAAACACAAAGATATTAGTACAAAATACGTGACGTAGAAAGTAATAATTTCTTGGGTA
GTTTGCAGTTTTAAAATTATGTTTTAAAATGGACTATCATATGCTTACCGTAACTTGAAAGTATTTCGAT
TTCTTGGCTTTATATATCTTGTGGAAAGGACGAAACACCGAAGAACCTCGTCTCCGTCTGGTTTTAGAGC
TAGAAATAGCAAGTTAAAATAAGGCTAGTCCGTTATCAACTTGAAAAAGTGGCACCGAGTCGGTGCTTTT
TTGTTTTAGAGCTAGAAATAGCAAGTTAAAATAAGGCTAGTCCGTTTTTAGCGCGTGCGCCAATTCTGCA
GACAAATGGCTCTAGCGAGGGCCTATTTCCCATGATTCCTTCATATTTGCATATACGATACAAGGCTGTT
AGAGAGATAATTGGAATTAATTTGACTGTAAACACAAAGATATTAGTACAAAATACGTGACGTAGAAAGT
AATAATTTCTTGGGTAGTTTGCAGTTTTAAAATTATGTTTTAAAATGGACTATCATATGCTTACCGTAAC
TTGAAAGTATTTCGATTTCTTGGCTTTATATATCTTGTGGAAAGGACGAAACACCGCATTGAATGACCCT
TTCACAGTTTTAGAGCTAGAAATAGCAAGTTAAAATAAGGCTAGTCCGTTATCAACTTGAAAAAGTGGCA
CCGAGTCGGTGCTTTTTTGTTTTAGAGCTAGAAATAGCAAGTTAAAATAAGGCTAGTCCGTTTTTAGCGC
GTGCGCCAATTCTGCAGACAAATGGCTCTAGAGGTGGTACCCGTTACATAACTTACGGTAAATGGCCCGC
CTGGCTGACCGCCCAACGACCCCCGCCCATTGACGTCAATAGTAACGCCAATAGGGACTTTCCATTGACG
TCAATGGGTGGAGTATTTACGGTAAACTGCCCACTTGGCAGTACATCAAGTGTATCATATGCCAAGTACG
CCCCCTATTGACGTCAATGACGGTAAATGGCCCGCCTGGCATTGTGCCCAGTACATGACCTTATGGGACT
TTCCTACTTGGCAGTACATCTACGTATTAGTCATCGCTATTACCATGGTCGAGGTGAGCCCCACGTTCTG
CTTCACTCTCCCCATCTCCCCCCCCTCCCCACCCCCAATTTTGTATTTATTTATTTTTTAATTATTTTGT
GCAGCGATGGGGGCGGGGGGGGGGGGGGGGCGCGCGCCGGGGGGGGGGGGGGGGGGSGRGGGGSGGGGSG
GGGSGAGGCGGAGAGGTGCGGCGGCAGCCAATCAGAGCGGCGCGCTCCGAAAGTTTCCTTTTATGGCGAG
GCGGCGGCGGCGGCGGCCCTATAAAAAGCGAAGCGCGCGGCGGGCGGGAGTCGCTGCGCGCTGCCTTCGC
CCCGTGCCCCGCTCCGCCGCCGCCTCGCGCCGCCCGCCCCGGCTCTGACTGACCGCGTTACTCCCACAGG
TGAGCGGGCGGGACGGCCCTTCTCCTCCGGGCTGTAATTAGCTGAGCAAGAGGTAAGGGTTTAAGGGATG
GTTGGTTGGTGGGGTATTAATGTTTAATTACCTGGAGCACCTGCCTGAAATCACTTTTTTTCAGGTTGGA
CCGGTGCCACCATGGACTATAAGGACCACGACGGAGACTACAAGGATCATGATATTGATTACAAAGACGA
TGACGATAAGATGGCCCCAAAGAAGAAGCGGAAGGTCGGTATCCACGGAGTCCCAGCAGCCGACAAGAAG
TACAGCATCGGCCTGGACATCGGCACCAACTCTGTGGGCTGGGCCGTGATCACCGACGAGTACAAGGTGC
CCAGCAAGAAATTCAAGGTGCTGGGCAACACCGACCGGCACAGCATCAAGAAGAACCTGATCGGAGCCCT
GCTGTTCGACAGCGGCGAAACAGCCGAGGCCACCCGGCTGAAGAGAACCGCCAGAAGAAGATACACCAGA
CGGAAGAACCGGATCTGCTATCTGCAAGAGATCTTCAGCAACGAGATGGCCAAGGTGGACGACAGCTTCT
TCCACAGACTGGAAGAGTCCTTCCTGGTGGAAGAGGATAAGAAGCACGAGCGGCACCCCATCTTCGGCAA
CATCGTGGACGAGGTGGCCTACCACGAGAAGTACCCCACCATCTACCACCTGAGAAAGAAACTGGTGGAC
AGCACCGACAAGGCCGACCTGCGGCTGATCTATCTGGCCCTGGCCCACATGATCAAGTTCCGGGGCCACT
TCCTGATCGAGGGCGACCTGAACCCCGACAACAGCGACGTGGACAAGCTGTTCATCCAGCTGGTGCAGAC
CTACAACCAGCTGTTCGAGGAAAACCCCATCAACGCCAGCGGCGTGGACGCCAAGGCCATCCTGTCTGCC
AGACTGAGCAAGAGCAGACGGCTGGAAAATCTGATCGCCCAGCTGCCCGGCGAGAAGAAGAATGGCCTGT
TCGGAAACCTGATTGCCCTGAGCCTGGGCCTGACCCCCAACTTCAAGAGCAACTTCGACCTGGCCGAGGA
TGCCAAACTGCAGCTGAGCAAGGACACCTACGACGACGACCTGGACAACCTGCTGGCCCAGATCGGCGAC
CAGTACGCCGACCTGTTTCTGGCCGCCAAGAACCTGTCCGACGCCATCCTGCTGAGCGACATCCTGAGAG
TGAACACCGAGATCACCAAGGCCCCCCTGAGCGCCTCTATGATCAAGAGATACGACGAGCACCACCAGGA
CCTGACCCTGCTGAAAGCTCTCGTGCGGCAGCAGCTGCCTGAGAAGTACAAAGAGATTTTCTTCGACCAG
AGCAAGAACGGCTACGCCGGCTACATTGACGGCGGAGCCAGCCAGGAAGAGTTCTACAAGTTCATCAAGC
CCATCCTGGAAAAGATGGACGGCACCGAGGAACTGCTCGTGAAGCTGAACAGAGAGGACCTGCTGCGGAA
GCAGCGGACCTTCGACAACGGCAGCATCCCCCACCAGATCCACCTGGGAGAGCTGCACGCCATTCTGCGG
CGGCAGGAAGATTTTTACCCATTCCTGAAGGACAACCGGGAAAAGATCGAGAAGATCCTGACCTTCCGCA
TCCCCTACTACGTGGGCCCTCTGGCCAGGGGAAACAGCAGATTCGCCTGGATGACCAGAAAGAGCGAGGA
AACCATCACCCCCTGGAACTTCGAGGAAGTGGTGGACAAGGGCGCTTCCGCCCAGAGCTTCATCGAGCGG
ATGACCAACTTCGATAAGAACCTGCCCAACGAGAAGGTGCTGCCCAAGCACAGCCTGCTGTACGAGTACT
TCACCGTGTATAACGAGCTGACCAAAGTGAAATACGTGACCGAGGGAATGAGAAAGCCCGCCTTCCTGAG
CGGCGAGCAGAAAAAGGCCATCGTGGACCTGCTGTTCAAGACCAACCGGAAAGTGACCGTGAAGCAGCTG
AAAGAGGACTACTTCAAGAAAATCGAGTGCTTCGACTCCGTGGAAATCTCCGGCGTGGAAGATCGGTTCA
ACGCCTCCCTGGGCACATACCACGATCTGCTGAAAATTATCAAGGACAAGGACTTCCTGGACAATGAGGA
AAACGAGGACATTCTGGAAGATATCGTGCTGACCCTGACACTGTTTGAGGACAGAGAGATGATCGAGGAA
CGGCTGAAAACCTATGCCCACCTGTTCGACGACAAAGTGATGAAGCAGCTGAAGCGGCGGAGATACACCG
GCTGGGGCAGGCTGAGCCGGAAGCTGATCAACGGCATCCGGGACAAGCAGTCCGGCAAGACAATCCTGGA
TTTCCTGAAGTCCGACGGCTTCGCCAACAGAAACTTCATGCAGCTGATCCACGACGACAGCCTGACCTTT
AAAGAGGACATCCAGAAAGCCCAGGTGTCCGGCCAGGGCGATAGCCTGCACGAGCACATTGCCAATCTGG
CCGGCAGCCCCGCCATTAAGAAGGGCATCCTGCAGACAGTGAAGGTGGTGGACGAGCTCGTGAAAGTGAT
GGGCCGGCACAAGCCCGAGAACATCGTGATCGAAATGGCCAGAGAGAACCAGACCACCCAGAAGGGACAG
AAGAACAGCCGCGAGAGAATGAAGCGGATCGAAGAGGGCATCAAAGAGCTGGGCAGCCAGATCCTGAAAG
AACACCCCGTGGAAAACACCCAGCTGCAGAACGAGAAGCTGTACCTGTACTACCTGCAGAATGGGCGGGA
TATGTACGTGGACCAGGAACTGGACATCAACCGGCTGTCCGACTACGATGTGGACCATATCGTGCCTCAG
AGCTTTCTGAAGGACGACTCCATCGACAACAAGGTGCTGACCAGAAGCGACAAGAACCGGGGCAAGAGCG
ACAACGTGCCCTCCGAAGAGGTCGTGAAGAAGATGAAGAACTACTGGCGGCAGCTGCTGAACGCCAAGCT
GATTACCCAGAGAAAGTTCGACAATCTGACCAAGGCCGAGAGAGGCGGCCTGAGCGAACTGGATAAGGCC
GGCTTCATCAAGAGACAGCTGGTGGAAACCCGGCAGATCACAAAGCACGTGGCACAGATCCTGGACTCCC
GGATGAACACTAAGTACGACGAGAATGACAAGCTGATCCGGGAAGTGAAAGTGATCACCCTGAAGTCCAA
GCTGGTGTCCGATTTCCGGAAGGATTTCCAGTTTTACAAAGTGCGCGAGATCAACAACTACCACCACGCC
CACGACGCCTACCTGAACGCCGTCGTGGGAACCGCCCTGATCAAAAAGTACCCTAAGCTGGAAAGCGAGT
TCGTGTACGGCGACTACAAGGTGTACGACGTGCGGAAGATGATCGCCAAGAGCGAGCAGGAAATCGGCAA
GGCTACCGCCAAGTACTTCTTCTACAGCAACATCATGAACTTTTTCAAGACCGAGATTACCCTGGCCAAC
GGCGAGATCCGGAAGCGGCCTCTGATCGAGACAAACGGCGAAACCGGGGAGATCGTGTGGGATAAGGGCC
GGGATTTTGCCACCGTGCGGAAAGTGCTGAGCATGCCCCAAGTGAATATCGTGAAAAAGACCGAGGTGCA
GACAGGCGGCTTCAGCAAAGAGTCTATCCTGCCCAAGAGGAACAGCGATAAGCTGATCGCCAGAAAGAAG
GACTGGGACCCTAAGAAGTACGGCGGCTTCGACAGCCCCACCGTGGCCTATTCTGTGCTGGTGGTGGCCA
AAGTGGAAAAGGGCAAGTCCAAGAAACTGAAGAGTGTGAAAGAGCTGCTGGGGATCACCATCATGGAAAG
AAGCAGCTTCGAGAAGAATCCCATCGACTTTCTGGAAGCCAAGGGCTACAAAGAAGTGAAAAAGGACCTG
ATCATCAAGCTGCCTAAGTACTCCCTGTTCGAGCTGGAAAACGGCCGGAAGAGAATGCTGGCCTCTGCCG
GCGAACTGCAGAAGGGAAACGAACTGGCCCTGCCCTCCAAATATGTGAACTTCCTGTACCTGGCCAGCCA
CTATGAGAAGCTGAAGGGCTCCCCCGAGGATAATGAGCAGAAACAGCTGTTTGTGGAACAGCACAAGCAC
TACCTGGACGAGATCATCGAGCAGATCAGCGAGTTCTCCAAGAGAGTGATCCTGGCCGACGCTAATCTGG
ACAAAGTGCTGTCCGCCTACAACAAGCACCGGGATAAGCCCATCAGAGAGCAGGCCGAGAATATCATCCA
CCTGTTTACCCTGACCAATCTGGGAGCCCCTGCCGCCTTCAAGTACTTTGACACCACCATCGACCGGAAG
AGGTACACCAGCACCAAAGAGGTGCTGGACGCCACCCTGATCCACCAGAGCATCACCGGCCTGTACGAGA
CACGGATCGACCTGTCTCAGCTGGGAGGCGACAAAAGGCCGGCGGCCACGAAAAAGGCCGGCCAGGCAAA
AAAGAAAAAGTAAGAATTCCTAGAGCTCGCTGATCAGCCTCGACTGTGCCTTCTAGTTGCCAGCCATCTG
TTGTTTGCCCCTCCCCCGTGCCTTCCTTGACCCTGGAAGGTGCCACTCCCACTGTCCTTTCCTAATAAAA
TGAGGAAATTGCATCGCATTGTCTGAGTAGGTGTCATTCTATTCTGGGGGGTGGGGTGGGGCAGGACAGC
AAGGGGGAGGATTGGGAAGAGAATAGCAGGCATGCTGGGGAGCGGCCGCAGGAACCCCTAGTGATGGAGT
TGGCCACTCCCTCTCTGCGCGCTCGCTCGCTCACTGAGGCCGGGCGACCAAAGGTCGCCCGACGCCCGGG
CTTTGCCCGGGCGGCCTCAGTGAGCGAGCGAGCGCGCAGCTGCCTGCAGGGGCGCCTGATGCGGTATTTT
CTCCTTACGCATCTGTGCGGTATTTCACACCGCATA
[95 nt withheld, positions 6407-6501]
T
[46 nt withheld, positions 6503-6548]
C
[141 nt withheld, positions 6550-6690]
CCTTTGACGTTGGAGTCCACGTTCTTT
[37 nt withheld, positions 6718-6754]
ACTCTATCTCGGGCTATTCTTTTGATTTATAAGGGATTTTGCCGATTTCGGTCTATTGGTTAAAAAATGA
GCTGATTTAACAAAAATTTAACGCGAATTTTAACAAAATATTAACGTTTACAATTTTATGGTGCACTCTC
AGTACAATCTGCTCTGATGCCGCATAGTTAAGCCAGCCCCGACACCCGCCAACACCCGCTGACGCGCCCT
GACGGGCTTGTCTGCTCCCGGCATCCGCTTACAGACAAGCTGTGACCGTCTCCGGGAGCTGCATGTGTCA
GAGGTTTTCACCGTCATCACCGAAACGCGCGAGACGAAAGGGCCTCGTGATACGCCTATTTTTATAGGTT
AATGTCATGATAATAATGGTTTCTTAGACGTCAGGTGGCACTTTTCGGGGAAATGTGCGCGGAACCCCTA
TTTGTTTATTTTTCTAAATACATTCAAATATGTATCCGCTCATGAGACAATAACCCTGATAAATGCTTCA
ATAATATTGAAAAAGGAAGAGTATGAGTATTCAACATTTCCGTGTCGCCCTTATTCCCTTTTTTGCGGCA
TTTTGCCTTCCTGTTTTTGCTCACCCAGAAACGCTGGTGAAAGTAAAAGATGCTGAAGATCAGTTGGGTG
CACGAGTGGGTTACATCGAACTGGATCTCAACAGCGGTAAGATCCTTGAGAGTTTTCGCCCCGAAGAACG
TTTTCCAATGATGAGCACTTTTAAAGTTCTGCTATGTGGCGCGGTATTATCCCGTATTGACGCCGGGCAA
GAGCAACTCGGTCGCCGCATACACTATTCTCAGAATGACTTGGTTGAGTACTCACCAGTCACAGAAAAGC
ATCTTACGGATGGCATGACAGTAAGAGAATTATGCAGTGCTGCCATAACCATGAGTGATAACACTGCGGC
CAACTTACTTCTGACAACGATCGGAGGACCGAAGGAGCTAACCGCTTTTTTGCACAACATGGGGGATCAT
GTAACTCGCCTTGATCGTTGGGAACCGGAGCTGAATGAAGCCATACCAAACGACGAGCGTGACACCACGA
TGCCTGTAGCAATGGCAACAACGTTGCGCAAACTATTAACTGGCGAACTACTTACTCTAGCTTCCCGGCA
ACAATTAATAGACTGGATGGAGGCGGATAAAGTTGCAGGACCACTTCTGCGCTCGGCCCTTCCGGCTGGC
TGGTTTATTGCTGATAAATCTGGAGCCGGTGAGCGTGGAAGCCGCGGTATCATTGCAGCACTGGGGCCAG
ATGGTAAGCCCTCCCGTATCGTAGTTATCTACACGACGGGGAGTCAGGCAACTATGGATGAACGAAATAG
ACAGATCGCTGAGATAGGTGCCTCACTGATTAAGCATTGGTAACTGTCAGACCAAGTTTACTCATATATA
CTTTAGATTGATTTAAAACTTCATTTTTAATTTAAAAGGATCTAGGTGAAGATCCTTTTTGATAATCTCA
TGACCAAAATCCCTTAACGTGAGTTTTCGTTCCACTGAGCGTCAGACCCCGTAGAAAAGATCAAAGGATC
TTCTTGAGATCCTTTTTTTCTGCGCGTAATCTGCTGCTTGCAAACAAAAAAACCACCGCTACCAGCGGTG
GTTTGTTTGCCGGATCAAGAGCTACCAACTCTTTTTCCGAAGGTAACTGGCTTCAGCAGAGCGCAGATAC
CAAATACTGTTCTTCTAGTGTAGCCGTAGTTAGGCCACCACTTCAAGAACTCTGTAGCACCGCCTACATA
CCTCGCTCTGCTAATCCTGTTACCAGTGGCTGCTGCCAGTGGCGATAAGTCGTGTCTTACCGGGTTGGAC
TCAAGACGATAGTTACCGGATAAGGCGCAGCGGTCGGGCTGAACGGGGGGTTCGTGCACACAGCCCAGCT
TGGAGCGAACGACCTACACCGAACTGAGATACCTACAGCGTGAGCTATGAGAAAGCGCCACGCTTCCCGA
AGGGAGAAAGGCGGACAGGTATCCGGTAAGCGGCAGGGTCGGAACAGGAGAGCGCACGAGGGAGCTTCCA
GGGGGAAACGCCTGGTATCTTTATAGTCCTGTCGGGTTTCGCCACCTCTGACTTGAGCGTCGATTTTTGT
GATGCTCGTCAGGGGGGCGGAGCCTATGGAAAAACGCCAGCAACGCGGCCTTTTTACGGTTCCTGGCCTT
TTGCTGGCCTTTTGCTCACATGT
Features (pLannotate 1.2.2; 21 found; start..end, strand, type, name):
      1..241     +  promoter       U6 promoter: RNA polymerase III promoter for human U6 snRNA
    271..346     +  misc_RNA       gRNA scaffold: guide RNA scaffold for the Streptococcus pyogenes CRISPR/Cas9 system
    353..396     +  misc_RNA       gRNA scaffold (fragment): guide RNA scaffold for the Streptococcus pyogenes CRISPR/Cas9 system
    437..677     +  promoter       U6 promoter: RNA polymerase III promoter for human U6 snRNA
    707..782     +  misc_RNA       gRNA scaffold: guide RNA scaffold for the Streptococcus pyogenes CRISPR/Cas9 system
    789..832     +  misc_RNA       gRNA scaffold (fragment): guide RNA scaffold for the Streptococcus pyogenes CRISPR/Cas9 system
    882..1167    +  enhancer       CMV enhancer: human cytomegalovirus immediate early enhancer; contains an 18-bp deletion relative to the standard CMV enhancer
   1169..1446    +  promoter       chicken β-actin promoter: No description available
   1447..1674    +  intron         hybrid intron: hybrid between chicken β-actin (CBA) and minute virus of mice (MMV) introns (Gray et al., 2011)
   1812..3413    +  CDS            Cas9(N): N-terminal portion of Streptococcus pyogenes Cas9 (Zetsche et al., 2015)
   3414..5912    +  CDS            Cas9(C): C-terminal portion of Streptococcus pyogenes Cas9 (Zetsche et al., 2015)
   5913..5960    +  CDS            nucleoplasmin NLS: bipartite nuclear localization signal from nucleoplasmin
   5994..6105    +  polyA_signal   bGH poly(A) signal: bovine growth hormone polyadenylation signal
   6210..6350    +  repeat_region  AAV2 ITR: inverted terminal repeat of adeno-associated virus serotype 2 inverted
   6355..6406    -  misc_feature   bom (fragment): basis of mobility region from pBR322
   6425..6880    +  rep_origin     f1 ori (sequence partly withheld): f1 bacteriophage origin of replication; arrow indicates direction of (+) strand synthesis
   6881..6930    -  misc_feature   bom (fragment): basis of mobility region from pBR322
   7032..7067    -  CDS            rop (fragment): Rop protein, which maintains plasmids at low copy number; rop
   7162..7266    +  promoter       AmpR promoter: bla
   7267..8127    +  CDS            AmpR: β-lactamase; bla; confers resistance to ampicillin, carbenicillin, and related antibiotics
   8298..8886    +  rep_origin     ori: high-copy-number ColE1/pMB1/pBR322/pUC origin of replication
