[The description below was written by a language model from this plasmid's Addgene catalogue record and pLannotate feature annotations shown in this document.]
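Description:
GluN2B (px330:2-guideCas9) is a mammalian expression CRISPR plasmid built on the pX330 backbone that delivers Streptococcus pyogenes Cas9 together with two guide RNAs from a single vector of about 8.9 kb. It is propagated in E. coli as a high-copy plasmid through a ColE1/pUC-type origin and selected with ampicillin via the β-lactamase gene. An f1 phage origin is also present, along with short annotated fragments of bom and rop that appear to be backbone remnants.

The payload begins with two tandem guide cassettes, each consisting of a human U6 RNA polymerase III promoter followed by the SpCas9 guide RNA scaffold, with a short gap between promoter and scaffold where each spacer would sit. The spacer sequences are not stated in the record. The construct name and the mouse species field suggest they target the mouse gene encoding the NMDA receptor subunit GluN2B, though the record does not spell this out.

Downstream, Cas9 is driven by a hybrid RNA polymerase II promoter made up of the CMV enhancer, the chicken β-actin promoter and a hybrid CBA/MVM intron. The annotation tool splits the coding sequence into contiguous N- and C-terminal portions, which together form one continuous Cas9 reading frame ending in a bipartite nucleoplasmin nuclear localization signal and terminated by the bGH polyadenylation signal. A single AAV2 ITR is annotated after the poly(A) signal. With only one ITR detected, the table does not support describing this as a packageable AAV genome.

The stated purpose is co-expression of Cas9 and two guides. The associated publication concerns an optimized approach for precise genome editing in neurons, where making two cuts at a target locus would fit with this design.
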