Addgene plasmid #169430: GluN2B (px330:2-guideCas9)
Purpose: Expression of Cas9 and 2 guides
Depositing lab: Richard Huganir. Depositing organization: Johns Hopkins University and School of Medicine. Publication: An optimized CRISPR/Cas9 approach for precise genome editing in neurons. Fang H, Bygrave AM, Roth RH, Johnson RC, Huganir RL. Elife. 2021 Mar 10;10. pii: 65202. doi: 10.7554/eLife.65202. PubMed 33689678.
Backbone
  Vector backbone: pX330
  Vector type: Mammalian Expression, CRISPR
Growth in bacteria
  Bacterial resistance: Ampicillin, 100 μg/mL
  Growth temperature: 37°C
  Growth strain: NEB Stable
  Copy number: High Copy
Gene/Insert
  Gene/Insert name: spCas9
  gRNA/shRNA sequence: Unknown
  Species: M. musculus (mouse)
  Cloning method: Restriction Enzyme; 5′ cloning site Unknown (unknown if destroyed)
Terms and licenses: Academic/Nonprofit Terms; Industry Terms: Not Available to Industry
How to cite: GluN2B (px330:2-guideCas9) was a gift from Richard Huganir (Addgene plasmid # 169430 ; http://n2t.net/addgene:169430 ; RRID:Addgene_169430)
